Addgene plasmid #76902: CDK16 gRNA (BRDN0001147123)
Purpose: 3rd generation lentiviral gRNA plasmid targeting human CDK16
Depositing lab: John Doench & David Root. Depositing organization: Broad Institute. Publication: Optimized sgRNA design to maximize activity and minimize off-target effects of CRISPR-Cas9. Doench JG, Fusi N, Sullender M, Hegde M, Vaimberg EW, Donovan KF, Smith I, Tothova Z, Wilen C, Orchard R, Virgin HW, Listgarten J, Root DE. Nat Biotechnol. 2016 Jan 18. doi: 10.1038/nbt.3437. PubMed 26780180.
Backbone
  Vector backbone: lentiGuide-Puro
  Backbone manufacturer: Zhang Lab (Addgene plasmid # 52963)
  Vector type: Mammalian Expression, Lentiviral, CRISPR
  Selectable markers: Puromycin
Growth in bacteria
  Bacterial resistance: Ampicillin, 100 μg/mL
  Growth temperature: 37°C
  Growth strain: DH5alpha
  Copy number: High Copy
Gene/Insert
  Gene/Insert name: CDK16 (alt names: CDK16; NM_001170460.1)
  gRNA/shRNA sequence: GCCACCAGAGATTGTGCACG
  Species: H. sapiens (human)
  Entrez Gene: CDK16 (a.k.a. PCTAIRE, PCTAIRE1, PCTGAIRE, PCTK1)
  Promoter: hU6
  Cloning method: Unknown
  Sequencing primers: 5′ U6-F; 3′ pS2-R
Terms and licenses: Academic/Nonprofit Terms; Industry Terms: Not Available to Industry
Depositor comments: The gRNA was designed to target the following Genbank reference sequence(s): NM_001170460.1,NM_006201.4,NM_033018.3. Note that this plasmid does NOT contain Cas9. It should be used in conjunction with lentiCas9-Blast (Addgene #52962) or otherwise with cell lines already expressing Cas9. Browse the full kinome gRNA library at http://www.addgene.org/pooled-library/broadgpp-human-kinome/ or visit http://www.broadinstitute.org/rnai/public/ for detailed protocols and information.
How to cite: CDK16 gRNA (BRDN0001147123) was a gift from John Doench & David Root (Addgene plasmid # 76902 ; http://n2t.net/addgene:76902 ; RRID:Addgene_76902)
