[The description below was written by a language model from this plasmid's Addgene catalogue record and pLannotate feature annotations shown in this document.]
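Description:
CDK16 gRNA (BRDN0001147123) is a third-generation lentiviral CRISPR guide plasmid built on the lentiGuide-Puro backbone, carrying a single guide RNA directed against human CDK16 (also known as PCTAIRE1 or PCTK1). According to the depositor notes, the guide was designed against three CDK16 reference transcripts, and the plasmid belongs to a human kinome gRNA collection. In bacteria it is maintained through a high-copy ColE1/pUC-type origin with ampicillin resistance (β-lactamase). An f1 origin, an SV40 origin, and remnants of lac and T7/T3 promoter elements are also annotated in the backbone.

The lentiviral transfer cassette begins with an RSV promoter fused to a truncated HIV-1 5' LTR, which makes genomic RNA production in packaging cells Tat-independent. It is followed by the Ψ packaging signal, a partial gag region, the Rev response element for nuclear export, and a cPPT/CTS that aids nuclear import. A self-inactivating ΔU3 3' LTR closes the cassette, so the integrated provirus lacks LTR promoter activity.

Between the LTRs, a human U6 RNA polymerase III promoter drives the CDK16-specific spacer fused to the Streptococcus pyogenes Cas9 guide scaffold. A separate EF-1α promoter, annotated as the core promoter plus intron A, expresses puromycin N-acetyltransferase for selection of transduced mammalian cells. A WPRE downstream enhances transcript expression.

The plasmid does not encode Cas9, so it is meant for use with a separate Cas9 vector or in cells that already express Cas9. Its typical use is targeted disruption of CDK16 in human cells.
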