Features (pLannotate 1.2.2; 29 found; start..end, strand, type, name):
     14..80      +  CDS            small t antigen (fragment): SV40 (simian virus 40) small t antigen
    106..317     +  promoter       EF-1α core promoter: core promoter for human elongation factor EF-1α
    318..1256    +  intron         EF-1α intron A: intron upstream of the start codon of human EF-1α
   1278..1877    +  CDS            PuroR (fragment): puromycin N-acetyltransferase; pac from Streptomyces; confers resistance to puromycin
   1893..2481    +  misc_feature   WPRE: woodchuck hepatitis virus posttranscriptional regulatory element
   2532..2551    +  misc_feature   cPPT/CTS (fragment): central polypurine tract and central termination sequence of HIV-1
   2553..2786    +  LTR            3' LTR (ΔU3): self-inactivating 3' long terminal repeat (LTR) from HIV-1
   2864..2985    +  polyA_signal   SV40 poly(A) signal: SV40 polyadenylation signal
   3025..3160    +  rep_origin     SV40 ori: SV40 origin of replication
   3181..3199    -  promoter       T7 promoter: promoter for bacteriophage T7 RNA polymerase
   3207..3362    +  CDS            lacZα (fragment): LacZα fragment of β-galactosidase; lacZ fragment
   3367..3795    +  rep_origin     f1 ori (sequence partly withheld): f1 bacteriophage origin of replication; arrow indicates direction of (+) strand synthesis
   3848..3952    +  promoter       AmpR promoter: bla
   3953..4813    +  CDS            AmpR: β-lactamase; bla; confers resistance to ampicillin, carbenicillin, and related antibiotics
   4984..5572    +  rep_origin     ori: high-copy-number ColE1/pMB1/pBR322/pUC origin of replication
   5755..5847    +  CDS            lacI (fragment): lac repressor; lacI; The lac repressor binds to the lac operator to inhibit transcription in E. coli. This inhibition can be relieved by adding lactose or isopropyl-β-D-thiogalactopyranoside (IPTG).
   5860..5881    +  protein_bind   CAP binding site: CAP binding activates transcription in the presence of cAMP. E. coli catabolite activator protein
   5896..5926    +  promoter       lac promoter: promoter for the E. coli lac operon
   5934..5950    +  protein_bind   lac operator: The lac repressor binds to the lac operator to inhibit transcription in E. coli. This inhibition can be relieved by adding lactose or isopropyl-β-D-thiogalactopyranoside (IPTG). lac repressor encoded by lacI
   5995..6013    +  promoter       T3 promoter: promoter for bacteriophage T3 RNA polymerase
   6041..6267    +  promoter       RSV promoter: Rous sarcoma virus enhancer/promoter
   6268..6448    +  LTR            5' LTR (truncated): truncated 5' long terminal repeat (LTR) from HIV-1
   6495..6620    +  misc_feature   HIV-1 Ψ: packaging signal of human immunodeficiency virus type 1
   6604..6967    +  CDS            HIV-1 gag (fragment): gag protein from human immunodeficiency virus 1; gag
   7113..7346    +  misc_feature   RRE: The Rev response element (RRE) of HIV-1 allows for Rev-dependent mRNA export from the nucleus to the cytoplasm.
   7723..7749    +  CDS            Rev (fragment): human immunodeficiency virus 1 (HIV-1) Rev protein; rev; enhances nuclear export of unspliced and incompletely spliced viral mRNAs
   7753..7993    +  promoter       U6 promoter: RNA polymerase III promoter for human U6 snRNA
   8023..8098    +  misc_RNA       gRNA scaffold: guide RNA scaffold for the Streptococcus pyogenes CRISPR/Cas9 system
   8154..8271    +  misc_feature   cPPT/CTS: central polypurine tract and central termination sequence of HIV-1
>Addgene plasmid #76902 | CDK16 gRNA (BRDN0001147123) | addgene full sequence | sequence record 186732 | Addgene Assembled Sequence
CCCGGGTGCAAAGATGGATAAAGTTTTAAACAGAGAGGAATCTTTGCAGCTAATGGACCTTCTAGGTCTT
GAAAGGAGTGGGAATTGGCTCCGGTGCCCGTCAGTGGGCAGAGCGCACATCGCCCACAGTCCCCGAGAAG
TTGGGGGGAGGGGTCGGCAATTGATCCGGTGCCTAGAGAAGGTGGCGCGGGGTAAACTGGGAAAGTGATG
TCGTGTACTGGCTCCGCCTTTTTCCCGAGGGTGGGGGAGAACCGTATATAAGTGCAGTAGTCGCCGTGAA
CGTTCTTTTTCGCAACGGGTTTGCCGCCAGAACACAGGTAAGTGCCGTGTGTGGTTCCCGCGGGCCTGGC
CTCTTTACGGGTTATGGCCCTTGCGTGCCTTGAATTACTTCCACCTGGCTGCAGTACGTGATTCTTGATC
CCGAGCTTCGGGTTGGAAGTGGGTGGGAGAGTTCGAGGCCTTGCGCTTAAGGAGCCCCTTCGCCTCGTGC
TTGAGTTGAGGCCTGGCCTGGGCGCTGGGGCCGCCGCGTGCGAATCTGGTGGCACCTTCGCGCCTGTCTC
GCTGCTTTCGATAAGTCTCTAGCCATTTAAAATTTTTGATGACCTGCTGCGACGCTTTTTTTCTGGCAAG
ATAGTCTTGTAAATGCGGGCCAAGATCTGCACACTGGTATTTCGGTTTTTGGGGCCGCGGGCGGCGACGG
GGCCCGTGCGTCCCAGCGCACATGTTCGGCGAGGCGGGGCCTGCGAGCGCGGCCACCGAGAATCGGACGG
GGGTAGTCTCAAGCTGGCCGGCCTGCTCTGGTGCCTGGCCTCGCGCCGCCGTGTATCGCCCCGCCCTGGG
CGGCAAGGCTGGCCCGGTCGGCACCAGTTGCGTGAGCGGAAAGATGGCCGCTTCCCGGCCCTGCTGCAGG
GAGCTCAAAATGGAGGACGCGGCGCTCGGGAGAGCGGGCGGGTGAGTCACCCACACAAAGGAAAAGGGCC
TTTCCGTCCTCAGCCGTCGCTTCATGTGACTCCACGGAGTACCGGGCGCCGTCCAGGCACCTCGATTAGT
TCTCGAGCTTTTGGAGTACGTCGTCTTTAGGTTGGGGGGAGGGGTTTTATGCGATGGAGTTTCCCCACAC
TGAGTGGGTGGAGACTGAAGTTAGGCCAGCTTGGCACTTGATGTAATTCTCCTTGGAATTTGCCCTTTTT
GAGTTTGGATCTTGGTTCATTCTCAAGCCTCAGACAGTGGTTCAAAGTTTTTTTCTTCCATTTCAGGTGT
CGTGACGTACGGCCACCATGACCGAGTACAAGCCCACGGTGCGCCTCGCCACCCGCGACGACGTCCCCAG
GGCCGTACGCACCCTCGCCGCCGCGTTCGCCGACTACCCCGCCACGCGCCACACCGTCGATCCGGACCGC
CACATCGAGCGGGTCACCGAGCTGCAAGAACTCTTCCTCACGCGCGTCGGGCTCGACATCGGCAAGGTGT
GGGTCGCGGACGACGGCGCCGCCGTGGCGGTCTGGACCACGCCGGAGAGCGTCGAAGCGGGGGCGGTGTT
CGCCGAGATCGGCCCGCGCATGGCCGAGTTGAGCGGTTCCCGGCTGGCCGCGCAGCAACAGATGGAAGGC
CTCCTGGCGCCGCACCGGCCCAAGGAGCCCGCGTGGTTCCTGGCCACCGTCGGAGTCTCGCCCGACCACC
AGGGCAAGGGTCTGGGCAGCGCCGTCGTGCTCCCCGGAGTGGAGGCGGCCGAGCGCGCCGGGGTGCCCGC
CTTCCTGGAGACCTCCGCGCCCCGCAACCTCCCCTTCTACGAGCGGCTCGGCTTCACCGTCACCGCCGAC
GTCGAGGTGCCCGAAGGACCGCGCACCTGGTGCATGACCCGCAAGCCCGGTGCCTGAACGCGTTAAGTCG
ACAATCAACCTCTGGATTACAAAATTTGTGAAAGATTGACTGGTATTCTTAACTATGTTGCTCCTTTTAC
GCTATGTGGATACGCTGCTTTAATGCCTTTGTATCATGCTATTGCTTCCCGTATGGCTTTCATTTTCTCC
TCCTTGTATAAATCCTGGTTGCTGTCTCTTTATGAGGAGTTGTGGCCCGTTGTCAGGCAACGTGGCGTGG
TGTGCACTGTGTTTGCTGACGCAACCCCCACTGGTTGGGGCATTGCCACCACCTGTCAGCTCCTTTCCGG
GACTTTCGCTTTCCCCCTCCCTATTGCCACGGCGGAACTCATCGCCGCCTGCCTTGCCCGCTGCTGGACA
GGGGCTCGGCTGTTGGGCACTGACAATTCCGTGGTGTTGTCGGGGAAATCATCGTCCTTTCCTTGGCTGC
TCGCCTGTGTTGCCACCTGGATTCTGCGCGGGACGTCCTTCTGCTACGTCCCTTCGGCCCTCAATCCAGC
GGACCTTCCTTCCCGCGGCCTGCTGCCGGCTCTGCGGCCTCTTCCGCGTCTTCGCCTTCGCCCTCAGACG
AGTCGGATCTCCCTTTGGGCCGCCTCCCCGCGTCGACTTTAAGACCAATGACTTACAAGGCAGCTGTAGA
TCTTAGCCACTTTTTAAAAGAAAAGGGGGGACTGGAAGGGCTAATTCACTCCCAACGAAGACAAGATCTG
CTTTTTGCTTGTACTGGGTCTCTCTGGTTAGACCAGATCTGAGCCTGGGAGCTCTCTGGCTAACTAGGGA
ACCCACTGCTTAAGCCTCAATAAAGCTTGCCTTGAGTGCTTCAAGTAGTGTGTGCCCGTCTGTTGTGTGA
CTCTGGTAACTAGAGATCCCTCAGACCCTTTTAGTCAGTGTGGAAAATCTCTAGCAGTACGTATAGTAGT
TCATGTCATCTTATTATTCAGTATTTATAACTTGCAAAGAAATGAATATCAGAGAGTGAGAGGAACTTGT
TTATTGCAGCTTATAATGGTTACAAATAAAGCAATAGCATCACAAATTTCACAAATAAAGCATTTTTTTC
ACTGCATTCTAGTTGTGGTTTGTCCAAACTCATCAATGTATCTTATCATGTCTGGCTCTAGCTATCCCGC
CCCTAACTCCGCCCATCCCGCCCCTAACTCCGCCCAGTTCCGCCCATTCTCCGCCCCATGGCTGACTAAT
TTTTTTTATTTATGCAGAGGCCGAGGCCGCCTCGGCCTCTGAGCTATTCCAGAAGTAGTGAGGAGGCTTT
TTTGGAGGCCTAGGGACGTACCCAATTCGCCCTATAGTGAGTCGTATTACGCGCGCTCACTGGCCGTCGT
TTTACAACGTCGTGACTGGGAAAACCCTGGCGTTACCCAACTTAATCGCCTTGCAGCACATCCCCCTTTC
GCCAGCTGGCGTAATAGCGAAGAGGCCCGCACCGATCGCCCTTCCCAACAGTTGCGCAGCCTGAATGGCG
AATGGG
[124 nt withheld, positions 3367-3490]
C
[91 nt withheld, positions 3492-3582]
A
[49 nt withheld, positions 3584-3632]
CCTTTGACGTTGGAGTCCACGTTCTTT
[37 nt withheld, positions 3660-3696]
ACCCTATCTCGGTCTATTCTTTTGATTTATAAGGGATTTTGCCGATTTCGGCCTATTGGTTAAAAAATGA
GCTGATTTAACAAAAATTTAACGCGAATTTTAACAAAATATTAACGCTTACAATTTAGGTGGCACTTTTC
GGGGAAATGTGCGCGGAACCCCTATTTGTTTATTTTTCTAAATACATTCAAATATGTATCCGCTCATGAG
ACAATAACCCTGATAAATGCTTCAATAATATTGAAAAAGGAAGAGTATGAGTATTCAACATTTCCGTGTC
GCCCTTATTCCCTTTTTTGCGGCATTTTGCCTTCCTGTTTTTGCTCACCCAGAAACGCTGGTGAAAGTAA
AAGATGCTGAAGATCAGTTGGGTGCACGAGTGGGTTACATCGAACTGGATCTCAACAGCGGTAAGATCCT
TGAGAGTTTTCGCCCCGAAGAACGTTTTCCAATGATGAGCACTTTTAAAGTTCTGCTATGTGGCGCGGTA
TTATCCCGTATTGACGCCGGGCAAGAGCAACTCGGTCGCCGCATACACTATTCTCAGAATGACTTGGTTG
AGTACTCACCAGTCACAGAAAAGCATCTTACGGATGGCATGACAGTAAGAGAATTATGCAGTGCTGCCAT
AACCATGAGTGATAACACTGCGGCCAACTTACTTCTGACAACGATCGGAGGACCGAAGGAGCTAACCGCT
TTTTTGCACAACATGGGGGATCATGTAACTCGCCTTGATCGTTGGGAACCGGAGCTGAATGAAGCCATAC
CAAACGACGAGCGTGACACCACGATGCCTGTAGCAATGGCAACAACGTTGCGCAAACTATTAACTGGCGA
ACTACTTACTCTAGCTTCCCGGCAACAATTAATAGACTGGATGGAGGCGGATAAAGTTGCAGGACCACTT
CTGCGCTCGGCCCTTCCGGCTGGCTGGTTTATTGCTGATAAATCTGGAGCCGGTGAGCGTGGGTCTCGCG
GTATCATTGCAGCACTGGGGCCAGATGGTAAGCCCTCCCGTATCGTAGTTATCTACACGACGGGGAGTCA
GGCAACTATGGATGAACGAAATAGACAGATCGCTGAGATAGGTGCCTCACTGATTAAGCATTGGTAACTG
TCAGACCAAGTTTACTCATATATACTTTAGATTGATTTAAAACTTCATTTTTAATTTAAAAGGATCTAGG
TGAAGATCCTTTTTGATAATCTCATGACCAAAATCCCTTAACGTGAGTTTTCGTTCCACTGAGCGTCAGA
CCCCGTAGAAAAGATCAAAGGATCTTCTTGAGATCCTTTTTTTCTGCGCGTAATCTGCTGCTTGCAAACA
AAAAAACCACCGCTACCAGCGGTGGTTTGTTTGCCGGATCAAGAGCTACCAACTCTTTTTCCGAAGGTAA
CTGGCTTCAGCAGAGCGCAGATACCAAATACTGTTCTTCTAGTGTAGCCGTAGTTAGGCCACCACTTCAA
GAACTCTGTAGCACCGCCTACATACCTCGCTCTGCTAATCCTGTTACCAGTGGCTGCTGCCAGTGGCGAT
AAGTCGTGTCTTACCGGGTTGGACTCAAGACGATAGTTACCGGATAAGGCGCAGCGGTCGGGCTGAACGG
GGGGTTCGTGCACACAGCCCAGCTTGGAGCGAACGACCTACACCGAACTGAGATACCTACAGCGTGAGCT
ATGAGAAAGCGCCACGCTTCCCGAAGGGAGAAAGGCGGACAGGTATCCGGTAAGCGGCAGGGTCGGAACA
GGAGAGCGCACGAGGGAGCTTCCAGGGGGAAACGCCTGGTATCTTTATAGTCCTGTCGGGTTTCGCCACC
TCTGACTTGAGCGTCGATTTTTGTGATGCTCGTCAGGGGGGCGGAGCCTATGGAAAAACGCCAGCAACGC
GGCCTTTTTACGGTTCCTGGCCTTTTGCTGGCCTTTTGCTCACATGTTCTTTCCTGCGTTATCCCCTGAT
TCTGTGGATAACCGTATTACCGCCTTTGAGTGAGCTGATACCGCTCGCCGCAGCCGAACGACCGAGCGCA
GCGAGTCAGTGAGCGAGGAAGCGGAAGAGCGCCCAATACGCAAACCGCCTCTCCCCGCGCGTTGGCCGAT
TCATTAATGCAGCTGGCACGACAGGTTTCCCGACTGGAAAGCGGGCAGTGAGCGCAACGCAATTAATGTG
AGTTAGCTCACTCATTAGGCACCCCAGGCTTTACACTTTATGCTTCCGGCTCGTATGTTGTGTGGAATTG
TGAGCGGATAACAATTTCACACAGGAAACAGCTATGACCATGATTACGCCAAGCGCGCAATTAACCCTCA
CTAAAGGGAACAAAAGCTGGAGCTGCAAGCTTAATGTAGTCTTATGCAATACTCTTGTAGTCTTGCAACA
TGGTAACGATGAGTTAGCAACATGCCTTACAAGGAGAGAAAAAGCACCGTGCATGCCGATTGGTGGAAGT
AAGGTGGTACGATCGTGCCTTATTAGGAAGGCAACAGACGGGTCTGACATGGATTGGACGAACCACTGAA
TTGCCGCATTGCAGAGATATTGTATTTAAGTGCCTAGCTCGATACATAAACGGGTCTCTCTGGTTAGACC
AGATCTGAGCCTGGGAGCTCTCTGGCTAACTAGGGAACCCACTGCTTAAGCCTCAATAAAGCTTGCCTTG
AGTGCTTCAAGTAGTGTGTGCCCGTCTGTTGTGTGACTCTGGTAACTAGAGATCCCTCAGACCCTTTTAG
TCAGTGTGGAAAATCTCTAGCAGTGGCGCCCGAACAGGGACTTGAAAGCGAAAGGGAAACCAGAGGAGCT
CTCTCGACGCAGGACTCGGCTTGCTGAAGCGCGCACGGCAAGAGGCGAGGGGCGGCGACTGGTGAGTACG
CCAAAAATTTTGACTAGCGGAGGCTAGAAGGAGAGAGATGGGTGCGAGAGCGTCAGTATTAAGCGGGGGA
GAATTAGATCGCGATGGGAAAAAATTCGGTTAAGGCCAGGGGGAAAGAAAAAATATAAATTAAAACATAT
AGTATGGGCAAGCAGGGAGCTAGAACGATTCGCAGTTAATCCTGGCCTGTTAGAAACATCAGAAGGCTGT
AGACAAATACTGGGACAGCTACAACCATCCCTTCAGACAGGATCAGAAGAACTTAGATCATTATATAATA
CAGTAGCAACCCTCTATTGTGTGCATCAAAGGATAGAGATAAAAGACACCAAGGAAGCTTTAGACAAGAT
AGAGGAAGAGCAAAACAAAAGTAAGACCACCGCACAGCAAGCGGCCGCTGATCTTCAGACCTGGAGGAGG
AGATATGAGGGACAATTGGAGAAGTGAATTATATAAATATAAAGTAGTAAAAATTGAACCATTAGGAGTA
GCACCCACCAAGGCAAAGAGAAGAGTGGTGCAGAGAGAAAAAAGAGCAGTGGGAATAGGAGCTTTGTTCC
TTGGGTTCTTGGGAGCAGCAGGAAGCACTATGGGCGCAGCGTCAATGACGCTGACGGTACAGGCCAGACA
ATTATTGTCTGGTATAGTGCAGCAGCAGAACAATTTGCTGAGGGCTATTGAGGCGCAACAGCATCTGTTG
CAACTCACAGTCTGGGGCATCAAGCAGCTCCAGGCAAGAATCCTGGCTGTGGAAAGATACCTAAAGGATC
AACAGCTCCTGGGGATTTGGGGTTGCTCTGGAAAACTCATTTGCACCACTGCTGTGCCTTGGAATGCTAG
TTGGAGTAATAAATCTCTGGAACAGATTTGGAATCACACGACCTGGATGGAGTGGGACAGAGAAATTAAC
AATTACACAAGCTTAATACACTCCTTAATTGAAGAATCGCAAAACCAGCAAGAAAAGAATGAACAAGAAT
TATTGGAATTAGATAAATGGGCAAGTTTGTGGAATTGGTTTAACATAACAAATTGGCTGTGGTATATAAA
ATTATTCATAATGATAGTAGGAGGCTTGGTAGGTTTAAGAATAGTTTTTGCTGTACTTTCTATAGTGAAT
AGAGTTAGGCAGGGATATTCACCATTATCGTTTCAGACCCACCTCCCAACCCCGAGGGGACCCAGAGAGG
GCCTATTTCCCATGATTCCTTCATATTTGCATATACGATACAAGGCTGTTAGAGAGATAATTAGAATTAA
TTTGACTGTAAACACAAAGATATTAGTACAAAATACGTGACGTAGAAAGTAATAATTTCTTGGGTAGTTT
GCAGTTTTAAAATTATGTTTTAAAATGGACTATCATATGCTTACCGTAACTTGAAAGTATTTCGATTTCT
TGGCTTTATATATCTTGTGGAAAGGACGAAACACCGGCCACCAGAGATTGTGCACGGTTTTAGAGCTAGA
AATAGCAAGTTAAAATAAGGCTAGTCCGTTATCAACTTGAAAAAGTGGCACCGAGTCGGTGCTTTTTTAA
GCTTGGCGTAACTAGATCTTGAGACAAATGGCAGTATTCATCCACAATTTTAAAAGAAAAGGGGGGATTG
GGGGGTACAGTGCAGGGGAAAGAATAGTAGACATAATAGCAACAGACATACAAACTAAAGAATTACAAAA
ACAAATTACAAAAATTCAAAATTTTCGGGTTTATTACAGGGACAGCAGAGATCCACTTTGGCGCCGGCTC
GAGGGGG
