>Addgene plasmid #76902 | CDK16 gRNA (BRDN0001147123) | depositor partial sequence | sequence record 144362 | Target Sequence
GCCACCAGAGATTGTGCACG
