>Addgene plasmid #76902 | CDK16 gRNA (BRDN0001147123) | addgene partial sequence | sequence record 186731 | hU6-F
CGTAGAAAGTAATAATTTCTTGGGTAGTTTGCAGTTTTAAAATTATGTTTTAAAATGGACTATCATATGC
TTACCGTAACTTGAAAGTATTTCGATTTCTTGGCTTTATATATCTTGTGGAAAGGACGAAACACCGGCCA
CCAGAGATTGTGCACGGTTTTAGAGCTAGAAATAGCAAGTTAAAATAAGGCTAGTCCGTTATCAACTTGA
AAAAGTGGCACCGAGTCGGTGCTTTTTTAAGCTTGGCGTAACTAGATCTTGAGACAAATGGCAGTATTCA
TCCACAATTTTAAAAGAAAAGGGGGGATTGGGGGGTACAGTGCAGGGGAAAGAATAGTAGACATAATAGC
AACAGACATACAAACTAAAGAATTACAAAAACAAATTACAAAAATTCAAAATTTTCGGGTTTATTACAGG
GACAGCAGAGATCCACTTTGGCGCCGGCTCGAGGGGGCCCGGGTGCAAAGATGGATAAAGTTTTAAACAG
AGAGGAATCTTTGCAGCTAATGGACCTTCTAGGTCTTGAAAGGAGTGGGAATTGGCTCCGGTGCCCGTCA
GTGGGCAGAG
